>Addgene plasmid #196017 | pLenti6.3_CRKL-W160L-V5 | addgene full sequence | sequence record 386382 | Addgene NGS Result
GGGTCTCTCTGGTTAGACCAGATCTGAGCCTGGGAGCTCTCTGGCTAACTAGGGAACCCACTGCTTAAGC
CTCAATAAAGCTTGCCTTGAGTGCTTCAAGTAGTGTGTGCCCGTCTGTTGTGTGACTCTGGTAACTAGAG
ATCCCTCAGACCCTTTTAGTCAGTGTGGAAAATCTCTAGCAGTGGCGCCCGAACAGGGACTTGAAAGCGA
AAGGGAAACCAGAGGAGCTCTCTCGACGCAGGACTCGGCTTGCTGAAGCGCGCACGGCAAGAGGCGAGGG
GCGGCGACTGGTGAGTACGCCAAAAATTTTGACTAGCGGAGGCTAGAAGGAGAGAGATGGGTGCGAGAGC
GTCAGTATTAAGCGGGGGAGAATTAGATCGCGATGGGAAAAAATTCGGTTAAGGCCAGGGGGAAAGAAAA
AATATAAATTAAAACATATAGTATGGGCAAGCAGGGAGCTAGAACGATTCGCAGTTAATCCTGGCCTGTT
AGAAACATCAGAAGGCTGTAGACAAATACTGGGACAGCTACAACCATCCCTTCAGACAGGATCAGAAGAA
CTTAGATCATTATATAATACAGTAGCAACCCTCTATTGTGTGCATCAAAGGATAGAGATAAAAGACACCA
AGGAAGCTTTAGACAAGATAGAGGAAGAGCAAAACAAAAGTAAGACCACCGCACAGCAAGCGGCCGCTGA
TCTTCAGACCTGGAGGAGGAGATATGAGGGACAATTGGAGAAGTGAATTATATAAATATAAAGTAGTAAA
AATTGAACCATTAGGAGTAGCACCCACCAAGGCAAAGAGAAGAGTGGTGCAGAGAGAAAAAAGAGCAGTG
GGAATAGGAGCTTTGTTCCTTGGGTTCTTGGGAGCAGCAGGAAGCACTATGGGCGCAGCGTCAATGACGC
TGACGGTACAGGCCAGACAATTATTGTCTGGTATAGTGCAGCAGCAGAACAATTTGCTGAGGGCTATTGA
GGCGCAACAGCATCTGTTGCAACTCACAGTCTGGGGCATCAAGCAGCTCCAGGCAAGAATCCTGGCTGTG
GAAAGATACCTAAAGGATCAACAGCTCCTGGGGATTTGGGGTTGCTCTGGAAAACTCATTTGCACCACTG
CTGTGCCTTGGAATGCTAGTTGGAGTAATAAATCTCTGGAACAGATTTGGAATCACACGACCTGGATGGA
GTGGGACAGAGAAATTAACAATTACACAAGCTTAATACACTCCTTAATTGAAGAATCGCAAAACCAGCAA
GAAAAGAATGAACAAGAATTATTGGAATTAGATAAATGGGCAAGTTTGTGGAATTGGTTTAACATAACAA
ATTGGCTGTGGTATATAAAATTATTCATAATGATAGTAGGAGGCTTGGTAGGTTTAAGAATAGTTTTTGC
TGTACTTTCTATAGTGAATAGAGTTAGGCAGGGATATTCACCATTATCGTTTCAGACCCACCTCCCAACC
CCGAGGGGACCCGACAGGCCCGAAGGAATAGAAGAAGAAGGTGGAGAGAGAGACAGAGACAGATCCATTC
GATTAGTGAACGGATCTCGACGGTATCGGTTAACTTTTAAAAGAAAAGGGGGGATTGGGGGGTACAGTGC
AGGGGAAAGAATAGTAGACATAATAGCAACAGACATACAAACTAAAGAATTACAAAAACAAATTACAAAA
ATTCAAAATTTTATCGATAAGCTTGGGAGTTCCGCGTTACATAACTTACGGTAAATGGCCCGCCTGGCTG
ACCGCCCAACGACCCCCGCCCATTGACGTCAATAATGACGTATGTTCCCATAGTAACGCCAATAGGGACT
TTCCATTGACGTCAATGGGTGGAGTATTTACGGTAAACTGCCCACTTGGCAGTACATCAAGTGTATCATA
TGCCAAGTACGCCCCCTATTGACGTCAATGACGGTAAATGGCCCGCCTGGCATTATGCCCAGTACATGAC
CTTATGGGACTTTCCTACTTGGCAGTACATCTACGTATTAGTCATCGCTATTACCATGGTGATGCGGTTT
TGGCAGTACATCAATGGGCGTGGATAGCGGTTTGACTCACGGGGATTTCCAAGTCTCCACCCCATTGACG
TCAATGGGAGTTTGTTTTGGCACCAAAATCAACGGGACTTTCCAAAATGTCGTAACAACTCCGCCCCATT
GACGCAAATGGGCGGTAGGCGTGTACGGTGGGAGGTCTATATAAGCAGAGCTCGTTTAGTGAACCGTCAG
ATCGCCTGGAGACGCCATCCACGCTGTTTTGACCTCCATAGAAGACACCGACTCTAGAGGATCCACTAGT
CCAGTGTGGTGGAATTCTGCAGATATCAACAAGTTTGTACAAAAAAGTTGGCACCATGTCCTCCGCCAGG
TTCGACTCCTCGGACCGCTCCGCCTGGTATATGGGGCCGGTGTCTCGCCAGGAGGCGCAGACCCGGCTCC
AGGGCCAGCGCCACGGTATGTTCCTCGTCCGCGATTCTTCCACCTGCCCTGGGGACTATGTGCTGTCGGT
GTCCGAGAACTCGCGGGTCTCCCACTACATCATCAACTCGCTGCCCAACCGCCGTTTTAAGATCGGGGAC
CAGGAATTTGACCATTTGCCGGCCCTGCTGGAGTTTTACAAGATCCACTACCTGGACACCACCACCCTCA
TCGAGCCTGCGCCCAGGTATCCAAGCCCACCAATGGGATCTGTCTCAGCACCCAACCTGCCTACAGCAGA
AGATAACCTGGAATATGTACGGACTCTGTATGATTTTCCTGGGAATGATGCCGAAGACCTGCCCTTTAAA
AAGGGTGAGATCCTAGTGATAATAGAGAAGCCTGAAGAACAGTTGTGGAGTGCCCGGAACAAGGATGGCC
GGGTTGGGATGATTCCTGTCCCTTATGTCGAAAAGCTTGTGAGATCCTCACCACACGGAAAGCATGGAAA
TAGGAATTCCAACAGTTATGGGATCCCAGAACCTGCTCATGCATACGCTCAACCTCAGACCACAACTCCT
CTACCTGCAGTTTCCGGTTCTCCTGGGGCAGCAATCACCCCTTTGCCATCCACACAGAATGGACCTGTCT
TTGCGAAAGCAATCCAGAAAAGAGTACCCTGTGCTTATGACAAGACTGCCTTGGCATTAGAGGTTGGTGA
CATCGTGAAAGTCACAAGGATGAATATAAATGGCCAGTGGGAAGGCGAAGTGAACGGGCGCAAAGGGCTT
TTCCCCTTTACGCACGTCAAAATCTTTGACCCTCAAAACCCAGATGAAAACGAGTTGCCAACTTTCTTGT
ACAAAGTGGTTGATATCCAGCACAGTGGCGGCCGCTCGAGTCTAGAGGGCCCGCGGTTCGAAGGTAAGCC
TATCCCTAACCCTCTCCTCGGTCTCGATTCTACGCGTACCGGTTAGTAATGATCGACAATCAACCTCTGG
ATTACAAAATTTGTGAAAGATTGACTGGTATTCTTAACTATGTTGCTCCTTTTACGCTATGTGGATACGC
TGCTTTAATGCCTTTGTATCATGCTATTGCTTCCCGTATGGCTTTCATTTTCTCCTCCTTGTATAAATCC
TGGTTGCTGTCTCTTTATGAGGAGTTGTGGCCCGTTGTCAGGCAACGTGGCGTGGTGTGCACTGTGTTTG
CTGACGCAACCCCCACTGGTTGGGGCATTGCCACCACCTGTCAGCTCCTTTCCGGGACTTTCGCTTTCCC
CCTCCCTATTGCCACGGCGGAACTCATCGCCGCCTGCCTTGCCCGCTGCTGGACAGGGGCTCGGCTGTTG
GGCACTGACAATTCCGTGGTGTTGTCGGGGAAGCTGACGTCCTTTCCATGGCTGCTCGCCTGTGTTGCCA
CCTGGATTCTGCGCGGGACGTCCTTCTGCTACGTCCCTTCGGCCCTCAATCCAGCGGACCTTCCTTCCCG
CGGCCTGCTGCCGGCTCTGCGGCCTCTTCCGCGTCTTCGCCTTCGCCCTCAGACGAGTCGGATCTCCCTT
TGGGCCGCCTCCCCGCCTGGCGATGGTACCGGTGTGGAAAGTCCCCAGGCTCCCCAGCAGGCAGAAGTAT
GCAAAGCATGCATCTCAATTAGTCAGCAACCAGGTGTGGAAAGTCCCCAGGCTCCCCAGCAGGCAGAAGT
ATGCAAAGCATGCATCTCAATTAGTCAGCAACCATAGTCCCGCCCCTAACTCCGCCCATCCCGCCCCTAA
CTCCGCCCAGTTCCGCCCATTCTCCGCCCCATGGCTGACTAATTTTTTTTATTTATGCAGAGGCCGAGGC
CGCCTCTGCCTCTGAGCTATTCCAGAAGTAGTGAGGAGGCTTTTTTGGAGGCCTAGGCTTTTGCAAAAAG
CTCCCGGGAGCTTGTATATCCATTTTCGGATCTGATCAGCACGTGTTGACAATTAATCATCGGCATAGTA
TATCGGCATAGTATAATACGACAAGGTGAGGAACTAAACCATGGCCAAGCCTTTGTCTCAAGAAGAATCC
ACCCTCATTGAAAGAGCAACGGCTACAATCAACAGCATCCCCATCTCTGAAGACTACAGCGTCGCCAGCG
CAGCTCTCTCTAGCGACGGCCGCATCTTCACTGGTGTCAATGTATATCATTTTACTGGGGGACCTTGTGC
AGAACTCGTGGTGCTGGGCACTGCTGCTGCTGCGGCAGCTGGCAACCTGACTTGTATCGTCGCGATCGGA
AATGAGAACAGGGGCATCTTGAGCCCCTGCGGACGGTGCCGACAGGTGCTTCTCGATCTGCATCCTGGGA
TCAAAGCCATAGTGAAGGACAGTGATGGACAGCCGACGGCAGTTGGGATTCGTGAATTGCTGCCCTCTGG
TTATGTGTGGGAGGGCTAAGCACAATTCGAGCTCGGTACCTTTAAGACCAATGACTTACAAGGCAGCTGT
AGATCTTAGCCACTTTTTAAAAGAAAAGGGGGGACTGGAAGGGCTAATTCACTCCCAACGAAGACAAGAT
CTGCTTTTTGCTTGTACTGGGTCTCTCTGGTTAGACCAGATCTGAGCCTGGGAGCTCTCTGGCTAACTAG
GGAACCCACTGCTTAAGCCTCAATAAAGCTTGCCTTGAGTGCTTCAAGTAGTGTGTGCCCGTCTGTTGTG
TGACTCTGGTAACTAGAGATCCCTCAGACCCTTTTAGTCAGTGTGGAAAATCTCTAGCAGTAGTAGTTCA
TGTCATCTTATTATTCAGTATTTATAACTTGCAAAGAAATGAATATCAGAGAGTGAGAGGAACTTGTTTA
TTGCAGCTTATAATGGTTACAAATAAAGCAATAGCATCACAAATTTCACAAATAAAGCATTTTTTTCACT
GCATTCTAGTTGTGGTTTGTCCAAACTCATCAATGTATCTTATCATGTCTGGCTCTAGCTATCCCGCCCC
TAACTCCGCCCATCCCGCCCCTAACTCCGCCCAGTTCCGCCCATTCTCCGCCCCATGGCTGACTAATTTT
TTTTATTTATGCAGAGGCCGAGGCCGCCTCGGCCTCTGAGCTATTCCAGAAGTAGTGAGGAGGCTTTTTT
GGAGGCCTAGGGACGTACCCAATTCGCCCTATAGTGAGTCGTATTACGCGCGCTCACTGGCCGTCGTTTT
ACAACGTCGTGACTGGGAAAACCCTGGCGTTACCCAACTTAATCGCCTTGCAGCACATCCCCCTTTCGCC
AGCTGGCGTAATAGCGAAGAGGCCCGCACCGATCGCCCTTCCCAACAGTTGCGCAGCCTGAATGGCGAAT
GGG
[124 nt withheld, positions 5744-5867]
C
[91 nt withheld, positions 5869-5959]
A
[49 nt withheld, positions 5961-6009]
CCTTTGACGTTGGAGTCCACGTTCTTT
[37 nt withheld, positions 6037-6073]
ACCCTATCTCGGTCTATTCTTTTGATTTATAAGGGATTTTGCCGATTTCGGCCTATTGGTTAAAAAATGA
GCTGATTTAACAAAAATTTAACGCGAATTTTAACAAAATATTAACGCTTACAATTTAGGTGGCACTTTTC
GGGGAAATGTGCGCGGAACCCCTATTTGTTTATTTTTCTAAATACATTCAAATATGTATCCGCTCATGAG
ACAATAACCCTGATAAATGCTTCAATAATATTGAAAAAGGAAGAGTATGAGTATTCAACATTTCCGTGTC
GCCCTTATTCCCTTTTTTGCGGCATTTTGCCTTCCTGTTTTTGCTCACCCAGAAACGCTGGTGAAAGTAA
AAGATGCTGAAGATCAGTTGGGTGCACGAGTGGGTTACATCGAACTGGATCTCAACAGCGGTAAGATCCT
TGAGAGTTTTCGCCCCGAAGAACGTTTTCCAATGATGAGCACTTTTAAAGTTCTGCTATGTGGCGCGGTA
TTATCCCGTATTGACGCCGGGCAAGAGCAACTCGGTCGCCGCATACACTATTCTCAGAATGACTTGGTTG
AGTACTCACCAGTCACAGAAAAGCATCTTACGGATGGCATGACAGTAAGAGAATTATGCAGTGCTGCCAT
AACCATGAGTGATAACACTGCGGCCAACTTACTTCTGACAACGATCGGAGGACCGAAGGAGCTAACCGCT
TTTTTGCACAACATGGGGGATCATGTAACTCGCCTTGATCGTTGGGAACCGGAGCTGAATGAAGCCATAC
CAAACGACGAGCGTGACACCACGATGCCTGTAGCAATGGCAACAACGTTGCGCAAACTATTAACTGGCGA
ACTACTTACTCTAGCTTCCCGGCAACAATTAATAGACTGGATGGAGGCGGATAAAGTTGCAGGACCACTT
CTGCGCTCGGCCCTTCCGGCTGGCTGGTTTATTGCTGATAAATCTGGAGCCGGTGAGCGTGGGTCTCGCG
GTATCATTGCAGCACTGGGGCCAGATGGTAAGCCCTCCCGTATCGTAGTTATCTACACGACGGGGAGTCA
GGCAACTATGGATGAACGAAATAGACAGATCGCTGAGATAGGTGCCTCACTGATTAAGCATTGGTAACTG
TCAGACCAAGTTTACTCATATATACTTTAGATTGATTTAAAACTTCATTTTTAATTTAAAAGGATCTAGG
TGAAGATCCTTTTTGATAATCTCATGACCAAAATCCCTTAACGTGAGTTTTCGTTCCACTGAGCGTCAGA
CCCCGTAGAAAAGATCAAAGGATCTTCTTGAGATCCTTTTTTTCTGCGCGTAATCTGCTGCTTGCAAACA
AAAAAACCACCGCTACCAGCGGTGGTTTGTTTGCCGGATCAAGAGCTACCAACTCTTTTTCCGAAGGTAA
CTGGCTTCAGCAGAGCGCAGATACCAAATACTGTTCTTCTAGTGTAGCCGTAGTTAGGCCACCACTTCAA
GAACTCTGTAGCACCGCCTACATACCTCGCTCTGCTAATCCTGTTACCAGTGGCTGCTGCCAGTGGCGAT
AAGTCGTGTCTTACCGGGTTGGACTCAAGACGATAGTTACCGGATAAGGCGCAGCGGTCGGGCTGAACGG
GGGGTTCGTGCACACAGCCCAGCTTGGAGCGAACGACCTACACCGAACTGAGATACCTACAGCGTGAGCT
ATGAGAAAGCGCCACGCTTCCCGAAGGGAGAAAGGCGGACAGGTATCCGGTAAGCGGCAGGGTCGGAACA
GGAGAGCGCACGAGGGAGCTTCCAGGGGGAAACGCCTGGTATCTTTATAGTCCTGTCGGGTTTCGCCACC
TCTGACTTGAGCGTCGATTTTTGTGATGCTCGTCAGGGGGGCGGAGCCTATGGAAAAACGCCAGCAACGC
GGCCTTTTTACGGTTCCTGGCCTTTTGCTGGCCTTTTGCTCACATGTTCTTTCCTGCGTTATCCCCTGAT
TCTGTGGATAACCGTATTACCGCCTTTGAGTGAGCTGATACCGCTCGCCGCAGCCGAACGACCGAGCGCA
GCGAGTCAGTGAGCGAGGAAGCGGAAGAGCGCCCAATACGCAAACCGCCTCTCCCCGCGCGTTGGCCGAT
TCATTAATGCAGCTGGCACGACAGGTTTCCCGACTGGAAAGCGGGCAGTGAGCGCAACGCAATTAATGTG
AGTTAGCTCACTCATTAGGCACCCCAGGCTTTACACTTTATGCTTCCGGCTCGTATGTTGTGTGGAATTG
TGAGCGGATAACAATTTCACACAGGAAACAGCTATGACCATGATTACGCCAAGCGCGCAATTAACCCTCA
CTAAAGGGAACAAAAGCTGGAGCTGCAAGCTTAATGTAGTCTTATGCAATACTCTTGTAGTCTTGCAACA
TGGTAACGATGAGTTAGCAACATGCCTTACAAGGAGAGAAAAAGCACCGTGCATGCCGATTGGTGGAAGT
AAGGTGGTACGATCGTGCCTTATTAGGAAGGCAACAGACGGGTCTGACATGGATTGGACGAACCACTGAA
TTGCCGCATTGCAGAGATATTGTATTTAAGTGCCTAGCTCGATACATAAAC
Features (pLannotate 1.2.2; 32 found; start..end, strand, type, name):
      1..181     +  LTR            5' LTR (truncated): truncated 5' long terminal repeat (LTR) from HIV-1
    228..353     +  misc_feature   HIV-1 Ψ: packaging signal of human immunodeficiency virus type 1
    337..700     +  CDS            HIV-1 gag (fragment): gag protein from human immunodeficiency virus 1; gag
    846..1079    +  misc_feature   RRE: The Rev response element (RRE) of HIV-1 allows for Rev-dependent mRNA export from the nucleus to the cytoplasm.
   1456..1556    +  CDS            Rev (fragment): human immunodeficiency virus 1 (HIV-1) Rev protein; rev; enhances nuclear export of unspliced and incompletely spliced viral mRNAs
   1575..1692    +  misc_feature   cPPT/CTS: central polypurine tract and central termination sequence of HIV-1
   1715..2018    +  enhancer       CMV enhancer: human cytomegalovirus immediate early enhancer
   2019..2222    +  promoter       CMV promoter: human cytomegalovirus (CMV) immediate early promoter
   2340..2357    +  protein_bind   attB1 (fragment): mutant version of attB; core recombination site for the Gateway® BP reaction BP Clonase™
   2366..3274    +  CDS            CRKL: CRKL_HUMAN - Experimental evidence at protein level: Swiss-Prot protein existence level 1. May mediate the transduction of intracellular signals. From Homo sapiens (Human).
   3282..3299    -  protein_bind   attB2 (fragment): mutant version of attB; core recombination site for the Gateway® BP reaction BP Clonase™
   3353..3394    +  CDS            V5 tag: epitope tag from simian virus 5
   3418..4006    +  misc_feature   WPRE: woodchuck hepatitis virus posttranscriptional regulatory element
   4021..4337    +  promoter       SV40 promoter: SV40 enhancer and early promoter
   4385..4432    +  promoter       EM7 promoter: synthetic bacterial promoter&nbsp
   4451..4849    +  CDS            BSD: blasticidin S deaminase; Aspergillus terreus BSD; confers resistance to blasticidin
   4866..4934    +  CDS            nef (fragment): NEF_HV1Z2 - Experimental evidence at protein level: Swiss-Prot protein existence level 1. Extracellular Nef protein targets CD4(+) T-lymphocytes for apoptosis by interacting with CXCR4 surface receptors. From Human immunodeficiency virus type 1 group M subtype D (isolate Z2/CDC-Z34) (HIV-1).
   4936..5169    +  LTR            3' LTR (ΔU3): self-inactivating 3' long terminal repeat (LTR) from HIV-1
   5241..5362    +  polyA_signal   SV40 poly(A) signal: SV40 polyadenylation signal
   5402..5537    +  rep_origin     SV40 ori: SV40 origin of replication
   5558..5576    -  promoter       T7 promoter: promoter for bacteriophage T7 RNA polymerase
   5584..5739    +  CDS            lacZα (fragment): LacZα fragment of β-galactosidase; lacZ fragment
   5744..6172    +  rep_origin     f1 ori (sequence partly withheld): f1 bacteriophage origin of replication; arrow indicates direction of (+) strand synthesis
   6225..6329    +  promoter       AmpR promoter: bla
   6330..7190    +  CDS            AmpR: β-lactamase; bla; confers resistance to ampicillin, carbenicillin, and related antibiotics
   7361..7949    +  rep_origin     ori: high-copy-number ColE1/pMB1/pBR322/pUC origin of replication
   8132..8224    +  CDS            lacI (fragment): lac repressor; lacI; The lac repressor binds to the lac operator to inhibit transcription in E. coli. This inhibition can be relieved by adding lactose or isopropyl-β-D-thiogalactopyranoside (IPTG).
   8237..8258    +  protein_bind   CAP binding site: CAP binding activates transcription in the presence of cAMP. E. coli catabolite activator protein
   8273..8303    +  promoter       lac promoter: promoter for the E. coli lac operon
   8311..8327    +  protein_bind   lac operator: The lac repressor binds to the lac operator to inhibit transcription in E. coli. This inhibition can be relieved by adding lactose or isopropyl-β-D-thiogalactopyranoside (IPTG). lac repressor encoded by lacI
   8372..8390    +  promoter       T3 promoter: promoter for bacteriophage T3 RNA polymerase
   8418..8644    +  promoter       RSV promoter: Rous sarcoma virus enhancer/promoter
