[The description below was written by a language model from this plasmid's Addgene catalogue record and pLannotate feature annotations shown in this document.]
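Description:
pLenti6.3_CRKL-W160L-V5 is an 8.6 kb HIV-1-based lentiviral expression plasmid built on the pLenti6.3 backbone and designed to deliver a V5-tagged point mutant of human CRKL into mammalian cells. It is maintained in E. coli as a high-copy plasmid through a ColE1/pUC-type origin with ampicillin selection from the bla gene, and it also carries an f1 origin, an SV40 origin and residual lac and T7/T3 promoter elements from the cloning backbone.

The transfer cassette is arranged in the third-generation style. An RSV enhancer/promoter sits just upstream of a truncated 5' LTR to drive genomic RNA synthesis in packaging cells, followed by the Ψ packaging signal with a gag fragment, the Rev response element for Rev-dependent nuclear export, and the cPPT/CTS. The 3' LTR has a ΔU3 deletion, making the integrated provirus self-inactivating, and an SV40 polyadenylation signal lies downstream of it.

Within the provirus, the CMV immediate early enhancer and promoter drive the CRKL open reading frame. This ORF is flanked by attB1 and attB2 remnants, indicating Gateway recombination cloning, and is followed by a C-terminal V5 epitope tag for detection, with a WPRE to boost transcript expression. A separate SV40 promoter, paired with the bacterial EM7 promoter, expresses blasticidin S deaminase so that transduced cells can be selected with blasticidin.

The W160L substitution is given by the plasmid name and purpose field, but the record does not describe its functional consequence. The associated publication concerns CRKL amplification in transformation and EGFR inhibitor resistance in non-small cell lung cancer, so the construct probably serves as a mutant comparator for CRKL in stable expression experiments.
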