Addgene plasmid #196017: pLenti6.3_CRKL-W160L-V5
Purpose: Expresses CRKL W160L, V5 tagged
Depositing lab: William Hahn. Depositing organization: Dana-Farber Cancer Institute. Publication: Amplification of CRKL induces transformation and epidermal growth factor receptor inhibitor resistance in human non-small cell lung cancers. Cheung HW, Du J, Boehm JS, He F, Weir BA, Wang X, Butaney M, Sequist LV, Luo B, Engelman JA, Root DE, Meyerson M, Golub TR, Janne PA, Hahn WC. Cancer Discov. 2011 Dec;1(7):608-25. doi: 10.1158/2159-8290.CD-11-0046. Epub 2011 Oct 17. PubMed 22586683.
Backbone
  Vector backbone: pLenti6.3
  Vector type: Mammalian Expression, Lentiviral
  Selectable markers: Blasticidin
Growth in bacteria
  Bacterial resistance: Ampicillin, 100 μg/mL
  Growth temperature: 37°C
  Growth strain: NEB Stable
  Copy number: High Copy
Gene/Insert
  Gene/Insert name: CRKL
Terms and licenses: Academic/Nonprofit Terms; Industry Terms: Not Available to Industry
How to cite: pLenti6.3_CRKL-W160L-V5 was a gift from William Hahn (Addgene plasmid # 196017 ; http://n2t.net/addgene:196017 ; RRID:Addgene_196017)
